>Addgene plasmid #196884 | pCAG-DIO-inv[roxSTOProx-Lyn-GFP-bGH] | addgene full sequence | sequence record 391917 | Addgene NGS Result
GATTCGACATTGATTATTGACTAGTTATTAATAGTAATCAATTACGGGGTCATTAGTTCATAGCCCATAT
ATGGAGTTCCGCGTTACATAACTTACGGTAAATGGCCCGCCTGGCTGACCGCCCAACGACCCCCGCCCAT
TGACGTCAATAATGACGTATGTTCCCATAGTAACGCCAATAGGGACTTTCCATTGACGTCAATGGGTGGA
GTATTTACGGTAAACTGCCCACTTGGCAGTACATCAAGTGTATCATATGCCAAGTACGCCCCCTATTGAC
GTCAATGACGGTAAATGGCCCGCCTGGCATTATGCCCAGTACATGACCTTATGGGACTTTCCTACTTGGC
AGTACATCTACGTATTAGTCATCGCTATTACCATGGTCGAGGTGAGCCCCACGTTCTGCTTCACTCTCCC
CATCTCCCCCCCCTCCCCACCCCCAATTTTGTATTTATTTATTTTTTAATTATTTTGTGCAGCGATGGGG
GCGGGGGGGGGGGGGGGGCGCGCGCCRGGSGGGGSGGGGSGGGGSGGGGGGSGGGGSGGGGSGRGGSGGR
GRGGKGSGGCGGCAGCCAATCAGAGCGGCGCGCTCCGAAAGTTTCCTTTTATGGCGAGGCGGCGGCGGCG
GCGGCCCTATAAAAAGCGAAGCGCGCGGCGGGCGGGAGTCGCTGCGCGCTGCCTTCGCCCCGTGCCCCGC
TCCGCCGCCGCCTCGCGCCGCCCGCCCCGGCTCTGACTGACCGCGTTACTCCCACAGGTGAGCGGGCGGG
ACGGCCCTTCTCCTCCGGGCTGTAATTAGCGCTTGGTTTAATGACGGCTTGTTTCTTTTCTGTGGCTGCG
TGAAAGCCTTGAGGGGCTCCGGGAGGGCCCTTTGTGCGGGGGGAGCGGCTCGGGGGGTGCGTGCGTGTGT
GTGTGCGTGGGGAGCGCCGCGTGCGGCTCCGCGCTGCCCGGCGGCTGTGAGCGCTGCGGGCGCGGCGCGG
GGCTTTGTGCGCTCCGCAGTGTGCGCGAGGGGAGCGCGGCCGGGGGCGGTGCCCCGCGGTGCGGGGGGGG
CTGCGAGGGGAACAAAGGCTGCGTGCGGGGTGTGTGCGTGGGGGGGTGAGCAGGGGGTGTGGGCGCGTCG
GTCGGGCTGCAACCCCCCCTGCACCCCCCTCCCCGAGTTGCTGAGCACGGCCCGGCTTCGGGTGCGGGGC
TCCGTACGGGGCGTGGCGCGGGGCTCGCCGTGCCGGGCGGGGGGTGGCGGCAGGKGGGGGTGCCGGGCGG
GGCGGGGCCGCCYCGGGCCGGGGRGGGCTCGGGGGRGGGGCGCGGCGGCCCCCGGAGCGCCGGCGGCTGT
CGAGGCGCGGCGAGCCGCAGCCATTGCCTTTTATGGTAATCGTGCGAGAGGGCGCAGGGACTTCCTTTGT
CCCAAATCTGTGCGGAGCCGAAATCTGGGAGGCGCCGCCGCACCCCCTCTAGCGGGCGCGGGGCGAAGCG
GTGCGGCGCCGGCAGGAAGGAAATGGGCGGGGAGGGCCTTCGTGCGTCGCCGCGCCGCCGTCCCCTTCTC
CCTCTCCAGCCTCGGGGCTGTCCGCGGGGGGACGGCTGCCTTCGGGGGGGACGGGGCAGGGCGGGGTTCG
GCTTCTGGCGTGTGACCGGCGGCTCTAGACCAGGCAGACTCGACTCCGGAATAACTTCGTATAGGATACT
TTATACGAAGTTATGCAGAATGGTAGCTGGATTGTAGCTGCTATTAGCAATATGAAACCTCTTAATAACT
TCGTATAGCATACATTATACGAAGTTATGGCGCGTTACTTGTACAGCTAGAGCAACTAGCTAGCGAGGTT
CTTTCCGCCTCAGAAGCCATAGAGCCCACCGCATCCCCAGCATGCCTGCTATTGTCTTCCCAATCCTCCC
CCTTGCTGTCCTGCCCCACCCCACCCCCCAGAATAGAATGACACCTACTCAGACAATGCGATGCAATTTC
CTCATTTTATTAGGAAAGGACAGTGGGAGTGGCACCTTCCAGGGTCAAGGAAGGCACGGGGGAGGGGCAA
ACAACAGATGGCTGGCAACTAGAAGGCACAGTCGAGGCTGATCAGCGAGCTCTTACTTGTACAGCTCGTC
CATGCCGAGAGTGATCCCGGCGGCGGTCACGAACTCCAGCAGGACCATGTGATCGCGCTTCTCGTTGGGG
TCTTTGCTCAGGGCGGACTGGGTGCTCAGGTAGTGGTTGTCGGGCAGCAGCACGGGGCCGTCGCCGATGG
GGGTGTTCTGCTGGTAGTGGTCGGCGAGCTGCACGCTGCCGTCCTCGATGTTGTGGCGGATCTTGAAGTT
CACCTTGATGCCGTTCTTCTGCTTGTCGGCCATGATATAGACGTTGTGGCTGTTGTAGTTGTACTCCAGC
TTGTGCCCCAGGATGTTGCCGTCCTCCTTGAAGTCGATGCCCTTCAGCTCGATGCGGTTCACCAGGGTGT
CGCCCTCGAACTTCACCTCGGCGCGGGTCTTGTAGTTGCCGTCGTCCTTGAAGAAGATGGTGCGCTCCTG
GACGTAGCCTTCGGGCATGGCGGACTTGAAGAAGTCGTGCTGCTTCATGTGGTCGGGGTAGCGGCTGAAG
CACTGCACGCCGTAGGTCAGGGTGGTCACGAGGGTGGGCCAGGGCACGGGCAGCTTGCCGGTGGTGCAGA
TGAACTTCAGGGTCAGCTTGCCGTAGGTGGCATCGCCCTCGCCCTCGCCGGACACGCTGAACTTGTGGCC
GTTTACGTCGCCGTCCAGCTCGACCAGGATGGGCACCACCCCGGTGAACAGCTCCTCGCCCTTGCTCACC
ATATGGTACCGGGCCCCGTCTTTCCTTTTTGATTTAATACATCCCATGGTGGCCTGCAGGGCGGCTGCCT
AACTTTAAATAATGCCAATTATTTAAAGTTAATTAAGGGTTCCGGATCAGCTTGATGGGGATCCAGACAT
GATAAGATACATTGATGAGTTTGGACAAACCACAACTAGAATGCAGTGAAAAAAATGCTTTATTTGTGAA
ATTTGTGATGCTATTGCTTTATTTGTAACCATTATAAGCTGCAATAAACAAGTTAACAACAACAATTGCA
TTCATTTTATGTTTCAGGTTCAGGGGGAGGTGTGGGAGGTTTTTTAAAGCAAGTAAAACCTCTACAAATG
TGGTATGGCTGATTATGATCCTCTAGAGTCGCAGATCCAGACATGATAAGATACATTGATGAGTTTGGAC
AAACCACAACTAGAATGCAGTGAAAAAAATGCTTTATTTGTGAAATTTGTGATGCTATTGCTTTATTTGT
AACCATTATAAGCTGCAATAAACAAGTTAACAACAACAATTGCATTCATTTTATGTTTCAGGTTCAGGGG
GAGGTGTGGGAGGTTTTTTAAAGCAAGTAAAACCTCTACAAATGTGGTATGGCTGATTATGATCCTCTAG
AGTCGCAGATCCAGACATGATAAGATACATTGATGAGTTTGGACAAACCACAACTAGAATGCAGTGAAAA
AAATGCTTTATTTGTGAAATTTGTGATGCTATTGCTTTATTTGTAACCATTATAAGCTGCAATAAACAAG
TTAACAACAACAATTGCATTCATTTTATGTTTCAGGTTCAGGGGGAGGTGTGGGAGGTTTTTTAAAGCAA
GTAAAACCTCTACAAATGTGGTATGGCTGATTATGATCCTCTAGAGTCGCAGATCCTCTAGAGTCGCAGA
TCTGCAAGCTTTCATTTATTCATCGCGATAACTTTAAATAATGCCAATTATTTAAAGTTAGGTGGCGGGT
CGACCCCCTACGCGTCACGCCTATGGTGGCCTAGCATAACTTCGTATAAAGTATCCTATACGAAGTTATT
TGCCTTAACCCAGAAATTATCACTGTTATTCTTTAGAATGGTGCAAAGAATAACTTCGTATAATGTATGC
TATACGAAGTTATGAATTCGATATCAAGCGGCCGCCACTGGCCGTCGTTTTACAACGTCGTGACTGGGAA
AACCCTGGCGTTACCCAACTTAATCGCCTTGCAGCACATCCCCCTTTCGCCAGCTGGCGTAATAGCGAAG
AGGCCCGCACCGATCGCCCTTCCCAACAGTTGCGCAGCCTGAATGGCGAATGGG
[124 nt withheld, positions 4115-4238]
C
[91 nt withheld, positions 4240-4330]
A
[49 nt withheld, positions 4332-4380]
CCTTTGACGTTGGAGTCCACGTTCTTT
[37 nt withheld, positions 4408-4444]
ACCCTATCTCGGTCTATTCTTTTGATTTATAAGGGATTTTGCCGATTTCGGCCTATTGGTTAAAAAATGA
GCTGATTTAACAAAAATTTAACGCGAATTTTAACAAAATATTAACGCTTACAATTTAGGTGGCACTTTTC
GGGGAAATGTGCGCGGAACCCCTATTTGTTTATTTTTCTAAATACATTCAAATATGTATCCGCTCATGAG
ACAATAACCCTGATAAATGCTTCAATAATATTGAAAAAGGAAGAGTATGAGTATTCAACATTTCCGTGTC
GCCCTTATTCCCTTTTTTGCGGCATTTTGCCTTCCTGTTTTTGCTCACCCAGAAACGCTGGTGAAAGTAA
AAGATGCTGAAGATCAGTTGGGTGCACGAGTGGGTTACATCGAACTGGATCTCAACAGCGGTAAGATCCT
TGAGAGTTTTCGCCCCGAAGAACGTTTTCCAATGATGAGCACTTTTAAAGTTCTGCTATGTGGCGCGGTA
TTATCCCGTATTGACGCCGGGCAAGAGCAACTCGGTCGCCGCATACACTATTCTCAGAATGACTTGGTTG
AGTACTCACCAGTCACAGAAAAGCATCTTACGGATGGCATGACAGTAAGAGAATTATGCAGTGCTGCCAT
AACCATGAGTGATAACACTGCGGCCAACTTACTTCTGACAACGATCGGAGGACCGAAGGAGCTAACCGCT
TTTTTGCACAACATGGGGGATCATGTAACTCGCCTTGATCGTTGGGAACCGGAGCTGAATGAAGCCATAC
CAAACGACGAGCGTGACACCACGATGCCTGTAGCAATGGCAACAACGTTGCGCAAACTATTAACTGGCGA
ACTACTTACTCTAGCTTCCCGGCAACAATTAATAGACTGGATGGAGGCGGATAAAGTTGCAGGACCACTT
CTGCGCTCGGCCCTTCCGGCTGGCTGGTTTATTGCTGATAAATCTGGAGCCGGTGAGCGTGGGTCTCGCG
GTATCATTGCAGCACTGGGGCCAGATGGTAAGCCCTCCCGTATCGTAGTTATCTACACGACGGGGAGTCA
GGCAACTATGGATGAACGAAATAGACAGATCGCTGAGATAGGTGCCTCACTGATTAAGCATTGGTAACTG
TCAGACCAAGTTTACTCATATATACTTTAGATTGATTTAAAACTTCATTTTTAATTTAAAAGGATCTAGG
TGAAGATCCTTTTTGATAATCTCATGACCAAAATCCCTTAACGTGAGTTTTCGTTCCACTGAGCGTCAGA
CCCCGTAGAAAAGATCAAAGGATCTTCTTGAGATCCTTTTTTTCTGCGCGTAATCTGCTGCTTGCAAACA
AAAAAACCACCGCTACCAGCGGTGGTTTGTTTGCCGGATCAAGAGCTACCAACTCTTTTTCCGAAGGTAA
CTGGCTTCAGCAGAGCGCAGATACCAAATACTGTTCTTCTAGTGTAGCCGTAGTTAGGCCACCACTTCAA
GAACTCTGTAGCACCGCCTACATACCTCGCTCTGCTAATCCTGTTACCAGTGGCTGCTGCCAGTGGCGAT
AAGTCGTGTCTTACCGGGTTGGACTCAAGACGATAGTTACCGGATAAGGCGCAGCGGTCGGGCTGAACGG
GGGGTTCGTGCACACAGCCCAGCTTGGAGCGAACGACCTACACCGAACTGAGATACCTACAGCGTGAGCT
ATGAGAAAGCGCCACGCTTCCCGAAGGGAGAAAGGCGGACAGGTATCCGGTAAGCGGCAGGGTCGGAACA
GGAGAGCGCACGAGGGAGCTTCCAGGGGGAAACGCCTGGTATCTTTATAGTCCTGTCGGGTTTCGCCACC
TCTGACTTGAGCGTCGATTTTTGTGATGCTCGTCAGGGGGGCGGAGCCTATGGAAAAACGCCAGCAACGC
GGCCTTTTTACGGTTCCTGGCCTTTTGCTGGCCTTTTGCTCACATGTTCTTTCCTGCGTTATCCCCTGAT
TCTGTGGATAACCGTATTACCGCCTTTGAGTGAGCTGATACCGCTCGCCGCAGCCGAACGACCGAGCGCA
GCGAGTCAGTGAGCGAGGAAGCGGAAGAGCGCCCAATACGCAAACCGCCTCTCCCCGCGCGTTGGCCGAT
TCATTAATGCAGCTGGCACGACAGGTTTCCCGACTGGAAAGCGGGCAGTGAGCGCAACGCAATTAATGTG
AGTTAGCTCACTCATTAGGCACCCCAGGCTTTACACTTTATGCTTCCGGCTCGTATGTTGTGTGGAATTG
TGAGCGGATAACAATTTCACACAGGAAACAGCTATGACCATGAGGCGCGCCG
Features (pLannotate 1.2.2; 26 found; start..end, strand, type, name):
      6..385     +  enhancer       CMV enhancer: human cytomegalovirus immediate early enhancer
    665..1639    +  intron         chimeric intron: chimera between introns from chicken β-actin and rabbit β-globin
   1661..1694    +  protein_bind   lox2272: Cre-mediated recombination occurs in the 8-bp core sequence (GGATACTT). lox2272 sites are compatible with each other, but incompatible with loxP or loxN sites (Lee and Saito, 1988). Cre recombinase
   1695..1744    -  intron         β-globin intron (fragment): internally truncated intron from human β-globin
   1745..1778    +  protein_bind   loxP: Cre-mediated recombination occurs in the 8-bp core sequence (GCATACAT). Cre recombinase
   1817..1833    -  promoter       SV40 promoter (fragment): SV40 enhancer and early promoter
   1837..2061    -  polyA_signal   bGH poly(A) signal: bovine growth hormone polyadenylation signal
   2083..2802    -  CDS            EGFP: the original enhanced GFP (Yang et al., 1996) mammalian codon-optimized
   2930..3064    -  polyA_signal   SV40 poly(A) signal: SV40 polyadenylation signal
   3087..3170    -  CDS            large T antigen (fragment): large T antigen from SV40 (simian virus 40)
   3184..3318    -  polyA_signal   SV40 poly(A) signal: SV40 polyadenylation signal
   3341..3424    -  CDS            large T antigen (fragment): large T antigen from SV40 (simian virus 40)
   3438..3572    -  polyA_signal   SV40 poly(A) signal: SV40 polyadenylation signal
   3595..3678    -  CDS            large T antigen (fragment): large T antigen from SV40 (simian virus 40)
   3816..3849    -  protein_bind   lox2272: Cre-mediated recombination occurs in the 8-bp core sequence (GGATACTT). lox2272 sites are compatible with each other, but incompatible with loxP or loxN sites (Lee and Saito, 1988). Cre recombinase
   3850..3899    -  intron         β-globin intron (fragment): internally truncated intron from human β-globin
   3900..3933    -  protein_bind   loxP: Cre-mediated recombination occurs in the 8-bp core sequence (GCATACAT). Cre recombinase
   3956..4110    +  CDS            lacZα (fragment): LacZα fragment of β-galactosidase; lacZ fragment
   4115..4543    +  rep_origin     f1 ori (sequence partly withheld): f1 bacteriophage origin of replication; arrow indicates direction of (+) strand synthesis
   4596..4700    +  promoter       AmpR promoter: bla
   4701..5561    +  CDS            AmpR: β-lactamase; bla; confers resistance to ampicillin, carbenicillin, and related antibiotics
   5732..6320    +  rep_origin     ori: high-copy-number ColE1/pMB1/pBR322/pUC origin of replication
   6503..6595    +  CDS            lacI (fragment): lac repressor; lacI; The lac repressor binds to the lac operator to inhibit transcription in E. coli. This inhibition can be relieved by adding lactose or isopropyl-β-D-thiogalactopyranoside (IPTG).
   6608..6629    +  protein_bind   CAP binding site: CAP binding activates transcription in the presence of cAMP. E. coli catabolite activator protein
   6644..6674    +  promoter       lac promoter: promoter for the E. coli lac operon
   6682..6698    +  protein_bind   lac operator: The lac repressor binds to the lac operator to inhibit transcription in E. coli. This inhibition can be relieved by adding lactose or isopropyl-β-D-thiogalactopyranoside (IPTG). lac repressor encoded by lacI
