[The description below was written by a language model from this plasmid's Addgene catalogue record and pLannotate feature annotations shown in this document.]
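Description:
pCAG-DIO-inv[roxSTOProx-Lyn-GFP-bGH] is a mammalian expression plasmid built on the pCAG-lox backbone that reports the combined activity of two site-specific recombinases, Cre and Dre. It is propagated in E. coli as a high-copy plasmid through a ColE1/pUC-type origin with ampicillin selection (AmpR). It also carries an f1 origin and remnants of a lac/lacZα cloning region. Expression in mammalian cells is driven by the chimeric CAG promoter, annotated here as the CMV enhancer followed by the chicken β-actin/rabbit β-globin chimeric intron.

Downstream of the promoter sits a DIO (double-floxed inverted orientation) cassette. A lox2272/loxP pair on one side faces an oppositely oriented lox2272/loxP pair on the other, and the roughly 1.9 kb insert between them lies in antisense orientation. Read in its own sense direction, the insert consists of a transcriptional STOP element made of three tandem SV40 polyadenylation signals, then EGFP carrying an N-terminal Lyn membrane-targeting sequence, then a bGH poly(A) signal. According to the construct name the STOP is flanked by rox sites, although the automated feature table does not annotate them or the short Lyn motif.

Cre must first invert the cassette and lock it into the sense orientation relative to CAG. Even then, the STOP terminates transcription before it reaches the reporter until Dre excises the rox-flanked element. Membrane-localised GFP therefore appears only in cells in which both recombinases have acted. The depositor describes its use as a Cre-Dre cotransfection reporter, and the associated study concerns projection neurons in the developing brain.
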