Addgene plasmid #196884: pCAG-DIO-inv[roxSTOProx-Lyn-GFP-bGH]
Purpose: Dual Cre/Dre-dependent expression of LynGFP. Used as Cre-Dre cotrasfection reporter
Depositing lab: Frank Bradke. Depositing organization: Deutsches Zentrum fuer Neurodegenerative Erkrankungen (DZNE). Publication: Centrosomal microtubule nucleation regulates radial migration of projection neurons independently of polarization in the developing brain. Vinopal S, Dupraz S, Alfadil E, Pietralla T, Bendre S, Stiess M, Falk S, Camargo Ortega G, Maghelli N, Tolic IM, Smejkal J, Gotz M, Bradke F. Neuron. 2023 Apr 19;111(8):1241-1263.e16. doi: 10.1016/j.neuron.2023.01.020. Epub 2023 Feb 15. PubMed 36796357.
Backbone
  Vector backbone: pCAG-lox
  Backbone size w/o insert (bp): 4798
  Vector type: Mammalian Expression, Cre/Lox ; Dre/Rox
Growth in bacteria
  Bacterial resistance: Ampicillin, 100 μg/mL
  Growth temperature: 37°C
  Growth strain: DH5alpha
  Copy number: High Copy
Gene/Insert
  Gene/Insert name: roxSTOProx-Lyn-GFP-bGH
  Species: Aequorea victoria
  Insert size (bp): 1934
  Promoter: Quimeric CAG
  Cloning method: Gibson Cloning
  Sequencing primers: 5′ pCAG forward (5'-GCAACGTGCTGGTTATTGTG-3'); 3′ M13_ (-20) forward primer (5'-GTAAAACGACGGCCAGT-3')
Terms and licenses: Academic/Nonprofit Terms; Industry Terms: Not Available to Industry
Depositor comments: Membrane targetting sequence is Lyn (MGCIKSKRKD)
How to cite: pCAG-DIO-inv[roxSTOProx-Lyn-GFP-bGH] was a gift from Frank Bradke (Addgene plasmid # 196884 ; http://n2t.net/addgene:196884 ; RRID:Addgene_196884)
